>Addgene plasmid #89754 | pET-CjCas9 | addgene full sequence | sequence record 178198 | Addgene NGS Result
CTCGCGCGTTTCGGTGATGACGGTGAAAACCTCTGACACATGCAGCTCCCGGAGACGGTCACAGCTTGTC
TGTAAGCGGATGCCGGGAGCAGACAAGCCCGTCAGGGCGCGTCAGCGGGTGTTGGCGGGTGTCGGGGCGC
AGCCATGACCCAGTCACGTAGCGATAGCGGAGTGTATACTGGCTTAACTATGCGGCATCAGAGCAGATTG
TACTGAGAGTGCACCATTGCGGTGTGAAATACCGCACAGATGCGTAAGGAGAAAATACCGCATCAGGCGC
TCTTCCGCTTCCTCGCTCACTGACTCGCTGCGCTCGGTCGTTCGGCTGCGGCGAGCGGTATCAGCTCACT
CAAAGGCGGTAATACGGTTATCCACAGAATCAGGGGATAACGCAGGAAAGAACATGTGAGCAAAAGGCCA
GCAAAAGGCCAGGAACCGTAAAAAGGCCGCGTTGCTGGCGTTTTTCCATAGGCTCCGCCCCCCTGACGAG
CATCACAAAAATCGACGCTCAAGTCAGAGGTGGCGAAACCCGACAGGACTATAAAGATACCAGGCGTTTC
CCCCTGGAAGCTCCCTCGTGCGCTCTCCTGTTCCGACCCTGCCGCTTACCGGATACCTGTCCGCCTTTCT
CCCTTCGGGAAGCGTGGCGCTTTCTCATAGCTCACGCTGTAGGTATCTCAGTTCGGTGTAGGTCGTTCGC
TCCAAGCTGGGCTGTGTGCACGAACCCCCCGTTCAGCCCGACCGCTGCGCCTTATCCGGTAACTATCGTC
TTGAGTCCAACCCGGTAAGACACGACTTATCGCCACTGGCAGCAGCCACTGGTAACAGGATTAGCAGAGC
GAGGTATGTAGGCGGTGCTACAGAGTTCTTGAAGTGGTGGCCTAACTACGGCTACACTAGAAGRACAGTA
TTTGGTATCTGCGCTCTGCTGAAGCCAGTTACCTTCGGAAAAAGAGTTGGTAGCTCTTGATCCGGCAAAC
AAACCACCGCTGGTAGCGGTGGTTTTTTTGTTTGCAAGCAGCAGATTACGCGCAGAAAAAAAGGATCTCA
AGAAGATCCTTTGATCTTTTCTACGGGGTCTGACGCTCAGTGGAACGAAAACTCACGTTAAGGGATTTTG
GTCATGAACAATAAAACTGTCTGCTTACATAAACAGTAATACAAGGGGTGTTATGAGCCATATTCAACGG
GAAACGTCTTGCTCTAGGCCGCGATTAAATTCCAACATGGATGCTGATTTATATGGGTATAAATGGGCTC
GCGATAATGTCGGGCAATCAGGTGCGACAATCTATCGATTGTATGGGAAGCCCGATGCGCCAGAGTTGTT
TCTGAAACATGGCAAAGGTAGCGTTGCCAATGATGTTACAGATGAGATGGTCAGACTAAACTGGCTGACG
GAATTTATGCCTCTTCCGACCATCAAGCATTTTATCCGTACTCCTGATGATGCATGGTTACTCACCACTG
CGATCCCCGGGAAAACAGCATTCCAGGTATTAGAAGAATATCCTGATTCAGGTGAAAATATTGTTGATGC
GCTGGCAGTGTTCCTGCGCCGGTTGCATTCGATTCCTGTTTGTAATTGTCCTTTTAACAGCGATCGCGTA
TTTCGTCTCGCTCAGGCGCAATCACGAATGAATAACGGTTTGGTTGATGCGAGTGATTTTGATGACGAGC
GTAATGGCTGGCCTGTTGAACAAGTCTGGAAAGAAATGCATAAACTTTTGCCATTCTCACCGGATTCAGT
CGTCACTCATGGTGATTTCTCACTTGATAACCTTATTTTTGACGAGGGGAAATTAATAGGTTGTATTGAT
GTTGGACGAGTCGGAATCGCAGACCGATACCAGGATCTTGCCATCCTATGGAACTGCCTCGGTGAGTTTT
CTCCTTCATTACAGAAACGGCTTTTTCAAAAATATGGTATTGATAATCCTGATATGAATAAATTGCAGTT
TCATTTGATGCTCGATGAGTTTTTCTAAGAATTAATTCATGAGCGGATACATATTTGAATGTATTTAGAA
AAATAAACAAATAGGGGTTCCGCGCACATTTCCCCGAAAAGTGCCACCTAAATTGTAAGCGTTAATATTT
TGTTAAAATTCGCGTTAAATTTTTGTTAAATCAGCTCATTTTTTAACCAATAGGCCGAAATCGGCAAAAT
CCCTTATAAATCAAAAGAATAGACCGAGATAGGGT
[37 nt withheld, positions 2206-2242]
AAAGAACGTGGACTCCAACGTCAAAGG
[49 nt withheld, positions 2270-2318]
T
[91 nt withheld, positions 2320-2410]
G
[124 nt withheld, positions 2412-2535]
CCCATTCGCCAATCCGGATATAGTTCCTCCTTTCAGCAAAAAACCCCTCAAGACCCGTTTAGAGGCCCCA
AGGGGTTATGCTAGTTATTGCTCAGCGGTGGCAGCAGCCAACTCAGCTTCCTTTCGGGCTTTGTTAGCAG
CCGGATCTCAGTGGTGGTGGTGGTGGTGCTCGAGTTATTAAGGTCCGGACTTTTTGAAGTCCTCTCTCTG
CCGGAACTCGGCCTTTGTCACTTCTCCCAGGGCGGACACGATGTACTTCTCGAACACCTTCAGATTCTGG
ATGCCGATGCTCTTGGCGATCACTTCTTTCTCGTTGGCGTTCTTGAACAGGATCTTCTGGTTCTTGCTCA
GTGTCTCGAACTTGTTGTCGTGCTTAGACACGATCAGGGACACGGTGCTGCTGGTGAAGGCGTTGTAGTA
GACGAACTCGGGTTCCTGCATGTCCTTGGTCTGGATCAGGATCAGGGAGTCCTTGTACAGGCTAAAGCAG
AACTCGTAGTTCTCGTCCATCAGAATCCAGTCCTTGATCTCGCCCTTCTTGGACCGGGCCACGGCCTTGT
TGGGCAGCACCTTCAGGGCGAAGTCCATGGTGTAGATGGGCACGGCGTAGAACTTGTTGGTCTTTTTGTG
CTTGAAGATGTCCACCCGGAACATGTCCCCGTTCTTCACGATCTTGCCGTTCACTTTTCTGATCTTGCCC
AGCTCGAGGGCCTTCAGCACGCCTTCTTTGCCGCCGTAGGACTGGTAGAACTCTTCCTCTTTTCTGAAGG
TTTCCTCGTGCAGGGCGCCAGAGGGCTTCTTCCGCTCGGGCTTGGACACGAAGATCTCGTCGATCTTATC
CAGCACCTTCTGCCGGAAGCCGCTGAAGGGCTCGAAGAACTTCCGCTTGTTCTTGTAGTCCAGCTCAGAG
ATCTTCTTGGCGTACAGCTCGGCGCTGTTGCTTTCCTGTTCTTTCTTGAAGTCGGAGAAGGCCTTCACGA
TGCTGTTGTTGGCGTAGGCAATGATCACGGCGTCGATGGCGTGGTGCAGATGGTTGTTCCGATCCTTGGC
GCTGAAGCCCCAGGTGTGTCTCAGGGCGCTGGTCAGCATGCCGCTCTTGGCTTCCACGTGCACCTTGGAG
CCTTTCTGGGTATCGTTCAGCTTGGTGTTCTCGTCGTCGGACAGGGGCAGGAAATCCAGGTAGTCCTTTG
TGTAGTTCAGCACCAGCCGGGCGATATACCGGGTGTCGTTCAGGTTCCGGTCCTTGAAGTTCTTCTGCTC
TTTGTCCTTGTAATTCTTGTCCAGGATTCTCTTCTGTTTCTTGGTGGGCAGGTTCTTGGCCAGCACCTCG
ATTTTCTGCCACTTGGCGCTGTCGTTGCCGAAGGCCTCGAAGGGGGTCTGGTTCAGTTTTTCCTGGTTCT
GTTTGGTGAACACCAGCACCTTGTTCATGTAGCTGTCGTCGAAGGACCGGCTGTAGGGGTAGATGTGGTC
GATTTCCAGCATCTTCTCGTCCTGCAGATCGCTGATCTTGATCTTCTCGCCGCTGTAGGCGCAGAACTCT
TTCTGTTCTTTGAACAGCCGCAGCTTCAGGATGTTCTTGCTGTTGATCTTCAGTCCCAGCTTCTCGCATT
CCAGCTCAGCGTCCTTCTTGGCCTTGTAGTTTTCGTTCTGCTCTTTCTCGATCTTGGCCCGCTGGCTGTG
GTTCTTGCCCACTTCCCGGGCCAGCTCGATGTTGATCTTGTGCACCTTGCCGTATTTCTTGAGCAGGGCA
TTCAGCACCTTCCGGTATTCTTTGATGGCCCGCAGCACCACGGGGTTGGTCACTTCGTCCTTGTAGTAGG
TTTCGTTGAAGGCGGGCAGGAAGTCCTTCTTGTCCTCGTTGATGGCCACCTTCAGGTTCAGCTCGTTGCA
GGCCTCGTCGTACTTCTTGCCTTCCAGCATCAGGGGGGTGACCAGCTTCAGAGCCTTGAAGCTGATGTTC
AGGTGATCCTTGAATTCCAGCTTGCTCAGGCTGTCGATCTGGTTCTGATTCAGGTCGTATTTGGCCAGGG
CCTTCTTCAGCTTAATCTCGTCCTTGATCAGGGTGATGTCCTTGGCGATCTCATTCAGATCGTCCTGGCT
CAGGTTGTGCTCGCCCAGGGCCTTGATGAACTCTTTGTACTTCTTGAACTCGATGAAGTAGGTGCCCTTC
TCGCCCTTAAACTCGTAGTCGTCGCTCAGGCCCAGCAGCTTCTTGGTCTGCTTGTAGGTCAGGGTGCCGT
TCTTCAGCACCTCATTCAGCAGGGCGTTCAGGTCGTCCTTGGTGTACAGGATGCCCTCGGTGTTCTTCAG
ATTGTTCAGCAGGTTGATGATCCGGGTCAGGGCCACGAACATGAAGGCCAGGGGGCTGTTCTTGGGGGCT
CTCTTCTCGTCGGTGAAGAAGCTGCAGTTGCCCACGAGGTGGCTGAAGTCCTTCAGGGCTCTCTTGTAGA
AGGCGACGCTCAGCACCTCTTCCTCGAATTTCTTGCTGAAGCTGAAGCCGAACTCTCTCTGCTTCTTGAA
GATCAGCTTCAGCTCATCCTTCAGGAAGCTCTGGGCGATACACCGCTCGTAGCTTTCTTTCTTGTTCCGC
ACGTTGGTGAATTCTTTGCTGTTCTCTTTGAACTTCTGGAAGTACTCTTTGTACAGGTACTCGCCCACGG
ACTGGTAGTTGGCCAGCTTTTCCTCGTTCTGCTTGATGGCCTTCAGGATGGCGCCCTTCTCTTTGTCGTC
GCTGTTCTTGATGTCGTCGTAGCCTCTCCGCTTGGCAATGTGCAGGATCACTCTGGCGAAGTCCTGCTTG
CTCAGCAGCTCGTTCAGGGCCCGGAACCGCAGCTCGTAGGGGCTGATCAGGCTGCCCTTGTAGGCCTTGG
CCAGGGACTCGTCGAAGCTCTGGTAGTCCTCGTAGTTCAGCTTGAACTCGTTGGCGATCAGGTGCTTCAG
GTGGTTCAGCCGGGCCTTCCGTCTGGCCAGTCTCTTCCGGGCGCTTCTGGCCAGCCTTCTGGGCAGGGCC
AGGCTCTCGCCGGTCTTGGGGTTTTCCACCTTGGTGAAGATCCGCACGCCGCAGTCCTTCAGCTCGTCGT
TCTCGCTGAAGGCCCAGCCGATGCTGCTGATGCCGATGTCGAAGGCCAGGATTCTGGCCGGTTTTTCCCC
GGGAATTCGGATCCCTACCTTTCTCTTCTTTTTTGGAGGCAATTCGGCGTAGTCGGGCACGTCGTAGGGG
TACACATGATGATGATGATGATGGCTGCTGCCCATGGTATATCTCCTTCTTAAAGTTAAACAAAATTATT
TCTAGAGGGGAATTGTTATCCGCTCACAATTCCCCTATAGTGAGTCGTATTAATTTCGCGGGATCGAGAT
CTCGATCCTCTACGCCGGACGCATCGTGGCCGGCATCACCGGCGCCACAGGTGCGGTTGCTGGCGCCTAT
ATCGCCGACATCACCGATGGGGAAGATCGGGCTCGCCACTTCGGGCTCATGAGCGCTTGTTTCGGCGTGG
GTATGGTGGCAGGCCCCGTGGCCGGGGGACTGTTGGGCGCCATCTCCTTGCATGCACCATTCCTTGCGGC
GGCGGTGCTCAACGGCCTCAACCTACTACTGGGCTGCTTCCTAATGCAGGAGTCGCATAAGGGAGAGCGT
CGAGATCCCGGACACCATCGAATGGCGCAAAACCTTTCGCGGTATGGCATGATAGCGCCCGGAAGAGAGT
CAATTCAGGGTGGTGAATGTGAAACCAGTAACGTTATACGATGTCGCAGAGTATGCCGGTGTCTCTTATC
AGACCGTTTCCCGCGTGGTGAACCAGGCCAGCCACGTTTCTGCGAAAACGCGGGAAAAAGTGGAAGCGGC
GATGGCGGAGCTGAATTACATTCCCAACCGCGTGGCACAACAACTGGCGGGCAAACAGTCGTTGCTGATT
GGCGTTGCCACCTCCAGTCTGGCCCTGCACGCGCCGTCGCAAATTGTCGCGGCGATTAAATCTCGCGCCG
ATCAACTGGGTGCCAGCGTGGTGGTGTCGATGGTAGAACGAAGCGGCGTCGAAGCCTGTAAAGCGGCGGT
GCACAATCTTCTCGCGCAACGCGTCAGTGGGCTGATCATTAACTATCCGCTGGATGACCAGGATGCCATT
GCTGTGGAAGCTGCCTGCACTAATGTTCCGGCGTTATTTCTTGATGTCTCTGACCAGACACCCATCAACA
GTATTATTTTCTCCCATGAAGACGGTACGCGACTGGGCGTGGAGCATCTGGTCGCATTGGGTCACCAGCA
AATCGCGCTGTTAGCGGGCCCATTAAGTTCTGTCTCGGCGCGTCTGCGTCTGGCTGGCTGGCATAAATAT
CTCACTCGCAATCAAATTCAGCCGATAGCGGAACGGGAAGGCGACTGGAGTGCCATGTCCGGTTTTCAAC
AAACCATGCAAATGCTGAATGAGGGCATCGTTCCCACTGCGATGCTGGTTGCCAACGATCAGATGGCGCT
GGGCGCAATGCGCGCCATTACCGAGTCCGGGCTGCGCGTTGGTGCGGATATCTCGGTAGTGGGATACGAC
GATACCGAAGACAGCTCATGTTATATCCCGCCGTTAACCACCATCAAACAGGATTTTCGCCTGCTGGGGC
AAACCAGCGTGGACCGCTTGCTGCAACTCTCTCAGGGCCAGGCGGTGAAGGGCAATCAGCTGTTGCCCGT
CTCACTGGTGAAAAGAAAAACCACCCTGGCGCCCAATACGCAAACCGCCTCTCCCCGCGCGTTGGCCGAT
TCATTAATGCAGCTGGCACGACAGGTTTCCCGACTGGAAAGCGGGCAGTGAGCGCAACGCAATTAATGTA
AGTTAGCTCACTCATTAGGCACCGGGATCTCGACCGATGCCCTTGAGAGCCTTCAACCCAGTCAGCTCCT
TCCGGTGGGCGCGGGGCATGACTATCGTCGCCGCACTTATGACTGTCTTCTTTATCATGCAACTCGTAGG
ACAGGTGCCGGCAGCGCTCTGGGTCATTTTCGGCGAGGACCGCTTTCGCTGGAGCGCGACGATGATCGGC
CTGTCGCTTGCGGTATTCGGAATCTTGCACGCCCTCGCTCAAGCCTTCGTCACTGGTCCCGCCACCAAAC
GTTTCGGCGAGAAGCAGGCCATTATCGCCGGCATGGCGGCCCCACGGGTGCGCATGATCGTGCTCCTGTC
GTTGAGGACCCGGCTAGGCTGGCGGGGTTGCCTTACTGGTTAGCAGAATGAATCACCGATACGCGAGCGA
ACGTGAAGCGACTGCTGCTGCAAAACGTCTGCGACCTGAGCAACAACATGAATGGTCTTCGGTTTCCGTG
TTTCGTAAAGTCTGGAAACGCGGAAGTCAGCGCCCTGCACCATTATGTTCCGGATCTGCATCGCAGGATG
CTGCTGGCTACCCTGTGGAACACCTACATCTGTATTAACGAAGCGCTGGCATTGACCCTGAGTGATTTTT
CTCTGGTCCCGCCGCATCCATACCGCCAGTTGTTTACCCTCACAACGTTCCAGTAACCGGGCATGTTCAT
CATCAGTAACCCGTATCGTGAGCATCCTCTCTCGTTTCATCGGTATCATTACCCCCATGAACAGAAATCC
CCCTTACACGGAGGCATCAGTGACCAAACAGGAAAAAACCGCCCTTAACATGGCCCGCTTTATCAGAAGC
CAGACATTAACGCTTCTGGAGAAACTCAACGAGCTGGACGCGGATGAACAGGCAGACATCTGTGAATCGC
TTCACGACCACGCTGATGAGCTTTACCGCAGCTGC
Features (pLannotate 1.2.2; 21 found; start..end, strand, type, name):
    138..277     +  misc_feature   bom: basis of mobility region from pBR322
    463..1051    -  rep_origin     ori: high-copy-number ColE1/pMB1/pBR322/pUC origin of replication
   1173..1988    +  CDS            KanR: aminoglycoside phosphotransferase; aph(3')-Ia; confers resistance to kanamycin in bacteria or G418 (Geneticin®) in eukaryotes
   1997..2054    -  promoter       AmpR promoter (fragment): bla
   2107..2535    -  rep_origin     f1 ori (sequence partly withheld): f1 bacteriophage origin of replication; arrow indicates direction of (+) strand synthesis
   2572..2619    -  terminator     T7 terminator: transcription terminator for bacteriophage T7 RNA polymerase
   2627..2676    -  CDS            SET1 (fragment): solubility-enhancement tag derived from T7 phage gene 10B
   2686..2703    -  CDS            9xHis (fragment): 9xHis affinity tag
   2725..5674    -  CDS            CjCas9 (fragment): Cas9 endonuclease from the Campylobacter jejuni Type II CRISPR/Cas system (Kim et al., 2016)
   5701..5721    -  CDS            SV40 NLS: nuclear localization signal of SV40 (simian virus 40) large T antigen
   5760..5778    -  CDS            capTEV™ (fragment): composite tag for in vivo biotinylation, TEV protease cleavage, and 6xHis tagging
   5797..5819    -  RBS            RBS: efficient ribosome binding site from bacteriophage T7 gene 10 (Olins and Rangwala, 1989)
   5834..5858    -  protein_bind   lac operator: The lac repressor binds to the lac operator to inhibit transcription in E. coli. This inhibition can be relieved by adding lactose or isopropyl-β-D-thiogalactopyranoside (IPTG). lac repressor encoded by lacI
   5859..5877    -  promoter       T7 promoter: promoter for bacteriophage T7 RNA polymerase
   5899..6178    +  CDS            TcR (fragment): tetracycline efflux protein; tet; confers resistance to tetracycline
   6186..6263    +  promoter       lacI promoter: lacI
   6264..7346    +  CDS            lacI: lac repressor; lacI; The lac repressor binds to the lac operator to inhibit transcription in E. coli. This inhibition can be relieved by adding lactose or isopropyl-β-D-thiogalactopyranoside (IPTG).
   7359..7380    +  protein_bind   CAP binding site: CAP binding activates transcription in the presence of cAMP. E. coli catabolite activator protein
   7395..7686    +  CDS            TcR (fragment): tetracycline efflux protein; tet; confers resistance to tetracycline
   7758..8138    -  CDS            YPB1_ECOLX: Protein predicted: Swiss-Prot protein existence level 4. From Escherichia coli.
   8155..36      +  CDS            rop (across the origin): Rop protein, which maintains plasmids at low copy number; rop
