[The description below was written by a language model from this plasmid's Addgene catalogue record and pLannotate feature annotations shown in this document.]
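Description:
pET-CjCas9 is a bacterial expression plasmid built on the pET28b backbone for producing recombinant Cas9 from Campylobacter jejuni (CjCas9, also called CjeCas9), a compact Cas9 orthologue, in E. coli. It replicates from a ColE1/pMB1-type origin accompanied by the rop gene and the pBR322 bom region. It also carries an f1 phage origin and is selected with kanamycin through an aminoglycoside phosphotransferase gene. The catalogue lists a total size of about 8.4 kb, while the sequenced record used for annotation is 8,310 nt. Short hits labelled TcR, AmpR promoter, SET1 and capTEV are fragmentary matches, most likely reflecting residual backbone or tag-like sequence rather than functional elements.

The roughly 3 kb CjCas9 coding sequence sits downstream of a T7 promoter with an adjacent lac operator and the T7 gene 10 ribosome binding site, and is followed by a T7 terminator. The plasmid-borne lacI gene supplies repressor, so transcription depends on a host expressing T7 RNA polymerase, such as a DE3 lysogen, and is induced with IPTG. According to the catalogue, the protein is fused at its N terminus to a 6xHis tag, an HA epitope and an SV40 nuclear localization signal. The annotation confirms the NLS and a His-like fragment upstream of the gene, does not call the HA tag, and additionally detects a His-tag fragment downstream of the insert, as is typical of pET28 vectors; whether that one is in frame is not stated.

The His tag allows affinity purification of the nuclease, and the NLS suits the purified protein to use in eukaryotic cells. Typical applications would be in vitro cleavage assays or assembly of ribonucleoprotein complexes for genome editing. No guide RNA cassette is present.
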