Addgene plasmid #89754: pET-CjCas9
Purpose: Expression of CjCas9 with His tag in E.coli
Depositing lab: Seokjoong Kim. Depositing organization: ToolGen, Inc. Publication: In vivo genome editing with a small Cas9 orthologue derived from Campylobacter jejuni. Kim E, Koo T, Park SW, Kim D, Kim K, Cho HY, Song DW, Lee KJ, Jung MH, Kim S, Kim JH, Kim JH, Kim JS. Nat Commun. 2017 Feb 21;8:14500. doi: 10.1038/ncomms14500. PubMed 28220790.
Backbone
  Vector backbone: pET28b
  Backbone manufacturer: Genescript
  Backbone size w/o insert (bp): 5400
  Total vector size (bp): 8365
  Vector type: Bacterial Expression, CRISPR
Growth in bacteria
  Bacterial resistance: Kanamycin, 50 μg/mL
  Growth temperature: 30°C
  Growth strain: DH5alpha
  Growth instructions: Transform into BL21(DE3) for protein expression and purification purposes
  Copy number: Unknown
Gene/Insert
  Gene/Insert name: CjCas9 (alt name: CjeCas9)
  Species: Campylobacter jejuni
  Insert size (bp): 3048
  Promoter: T7
  Tag / fusion protein: 6XHis (N terminal on backbone); HA (N terminal on backbone); SV40 NLS (N terminal on backbone)
  Cloning method: Restriction Enzyme; 5′ cloning site BamHI (not destroyed); 3′ cloning site SacI (destroyed during cloning)
  Sequencing primers: 5′ taatacgactcactatagg
Terms and licenses: Academic/Nonprofit Terms; Industry Terms: Not Available to Industry
How to cite: pET-CjCas9 was a gift from Seokjoong Kim (Addgene plasmid # 89754 ; http://n2t.net/addgene:89754 ; RRID:Addgene_89754)
